>Addgene plasmid #229888 | AiP12381 - pAAV-AiE0542h-minBG-SYFP2-WPRE3-BGHpA (Alias: CN2381) | addgene full sequence | sequence record 460593 | Addgene NGS Result
CCTGCAGGCAGCTGCGCGCTCGCTCGCTCACTGAGGCCGCCCGGGCGTCGGGCGACCTTTGGTCGCCCGG
CCTCAGTGAGCGAGCGAGCGCGCAGAGAGGGAGTGGCCAACTCCATCACTAGGGGTTCCTGCGGCCGCAC
GCGTTCAGCATACTCCAATGTACAGCTTTGCAGTAAAGAGAAGGTTTAAGTCAGGAAAACCTTGTTAAAT
AAATGGTCTACAAGTTAGAATGGCATATTGCCTTTCTCCGAATCCTCAGGCAGAGGCCAGGGTTTGGAGC
CAAGATTAAAGGCTGGATGAGTCATCTGCCATGGTATGGCAATGCCTCTGTTCTCACGTCTGCGCAATCA
AATCTCAAACTGATTTCTCCTTCTCGTTTTTTTCTTCTCTTTTTGGCAAGAGAGAAAATAACTTCAGCAT
TCTTTTTTAGGAGGGTAAAAAAAAAGGAACACCATTCTATTTCCCAAAATTGCATATAGAATTTCAAAGA
GTGACCTCTTCCCAGATATAGCAAAACTTATGGTGGCAATGGGAATGTGTGAGCTCGGGCTGGGCATAAA
AGTCAGGGCAGAGCCATCTATTGCTTACATTTGCTTCTGGGATCCAGATCTTTCGAAGCTAGCGCTACCG
GTCGCCACCATGGTGAGCAAGGGCGAGGAGCTGTTCACCGGGGTGGTGCCCATCCTGGTCGAGCTGGACG
GCGACGTAAACGGCCACAAGTTCAGCGTGTCCGGCGAGGGCGAGGGCGATGCCACCTACGGCAAGCTGAC
CCTGAAGCTGATCTGCACCACCGGCAAGCTGCCCGTGCCCTGGCCCACCCTCGTGACCACCCTGGGCTAC
GGCGTGCAGTGCTTCGCCCGCTACCCCGACCACATGAAGCAGCACGACTTCTTCAAGTCCGCCATGCCCG
AAGGCTACGTCCAGGAGCGCACCATCTTCTTCAAGGACGACGGCAACTACAAGACCCGCGCCGAGGTGAA
GTTCGAGGGCGACACCCTGGTGAACCGCATCGAGCTGAAGGGCATCGACTTCAAGGAGGACGGCAACATC
CTGGGGCACAAGCTGGAGTACAACTACAACAGCCACAACGTCTATATCACCGCCGACAAGCAGAAGAACG
GCATCAAGGCCAACTTCAAGATCCGCCACAACATCGAGGACGGCGGCGTGCAGCTCGCCGACCACTACCA
GCAGAACACCCCCATCGGCGACGGCCCCGTGCTGCTGCCCGACAACCACTACCTGAGCTACCAGTCCAAG
CTGAGCAAAGACCCCAACGAGAAGCGCGATCACATGGTCCTGCTGGAGTTCGTGACCGCCGCCGGGATCA
CTCTCGGCATGGACGAGCTGTACAAGTAAGTCGACGGCGCGCCGCGGCCGCGAATTCGATATCATAATCA
ACCTCTGGATTACAAAATTTGTGAAAGATTGACTGGTATTCTTAACTATGTTGCTCCTTTTACGCTATGT
GGATACGCTGCTTTAATGCCTTTGTATCATGCTATTGCTTCCCGTATGGCTTTCATTTTCTCCTCCTTGT
ATAAATCCTGGTTAGTTCTTGCCACGGCGGAACTCATCGCCGCCTGCCTTGCCCGCTGCTGGACAGGGGC
TCGGCTGTTGGGCACTGACAATTCCGTGGCTCGAGAGATCTTCGACTGTGCCTTCTAGTTGCCAGCCATC
TGTTGTTTGCCCCTCCCCCGTGCCTTCCTTGACCCTGGAAGGTGCCACTCCCACTGTCCTTTCCTAATAA
AATGAGGAAATTGCATCGCATTGTCTGAGTAGGTGTCATTCTATTCTGGGGGGTGGGGTGGGGCAGGACA
GCAAGGGGGAGGATTGGGAAGACAATAGCAGGCATGAGATCTCACGTGCGGACCGAGCGGCCGCAGGAAC
CCCTAGTGATGGAGTTGGCCACTCCCTCTCTGCGCGCTCGCTCGCTCACTGAGGCCGGGCGACCAAAGGT
CGCCCGACGCCCGGGCTTTGCCCGGGCGGCCTCAGTGAGCGAGCGAGCGCGCAGCTGCCTGCAGGGGCGC
CTGATGCGGTATTTTCTCCTTACGCATCTGTGCGGTATTTCACACCGCATA
[95 nt withheld, positions 2082-2176]
T
[46 nt withheld, positions 2178-2223]
C
[141 nt withheld, positions 2225-2365]
CCTTTGACGTTGGAGTCCACGTTCTTT
[37 nt withheld, positions 2393-2429]
ACTCTATCTCGGGCTATTCTTTTGATTTATAAGGGATTTTGCCGATTTCGGTCTATTGGTTAAAAAATGA
GCTGATTTAACAAAAATTTAACGCGAATTTTAACAAAATATTAACGTTTACAATTTTATGGTGCACTCTC
AGTACAATCTGCTCTGATGCCGCATAGTTAAGCCAGCCCCGACACCCGCCAACACCCGCTGACGCGCCCT
GACGGGCTTGTCTGCTCCCGGCATCCGCTTACAGACAAGCTGTGACCGTCTCCGGGAGCTGCATGTGTCA
GAGGTTTTCACCGTCATCACCGAAACGCGCGAGACGAAAGGGCCTCGTGATACGCCTATTTTTATAGGTT
AATGTCATGATAATAATGGTTTCTTAGACGTCAGGTGGCACTTTTCGGGGAAATGTGCGCGGAACCCCTA
TTTGTTTATTTTTCTAAATACATTCAAATATGTATCCGCTCATGAGACAATAACCCTGATAAATGCTTCA
ATAATATTGAAAAAGGAAGAGTATGAGTATTCAACATTTCCGTGTCGCCCTTATTCCCTTTTTTGCGGCA
TTTTGCCTTCCTGTTTTTGCTCACCCAGAAACGCTGGTGAAAGTAAAAGATGCTGAAGATCAGTTGGGTG
CACGAGTGGGTTACATCGAACTGGATCTCAACAGCGGTAAGATCCTTGAGAGTTTTCGCCCCGAAGAACG
TTTTCCAATGATGAGCACTTTTAAAGTTCTGCTATGTGGCGCGGTATTATCCCGTATTGACGCCGGGCAA
GAGCAACTCGGTCGCCGCATACACTATTCTCAGAATGACTTGGTTGAGTACTCACCAGTCACAGAAAAGC
ATCTTACGGATGGCATGACAGTAAGAGAATTATGCAGTGCTGCCATAACCATGAGTGATAACACTGCGGC
CAACTTACTTCTGACAACGATCGGAGGACCGAAGGAGCTAACCGCTTTTTTGCACAACATGGGGGATCAT
GTAACTCGCCTTGATCGTTGGGAACCGGAGCTGAATGAAGCCATACCAAACGACGAGCGTGACACCACGA
TGCCTGTAGCAATGGCAACAACGTTGCGCAAACTATTAACTGGCGAACTACTTACTCTAGCTTCCCGGCA
ACAATTAATAGACTGGATGGAGGCGGATAAAGTTGCAGGACCACTTCTGCGCTCGGCCCTTCCGGCTGGC
TGGTTTATTGCTGATAAATCTGGAGCCGGTGAGCGTGGGTCTCGCGGTATCATTGCAGCACTGGGGCCAG
ATGGTAAGCCCTCCCGTATCGTAGTTATCTACACGACGGGGAGTCAGGCAACTATGGATGAACGAAATAG
ACAGATCGCTGAGATAGGTGCCTCACTGATTAAGCATTGGTAACTGTCAGACCAAGTTTACTCATATATA
CTTTAGATTGATTTAAAACTTCATTTTTAATTTAAAAGGATCTAGGTGAAGATCCTTTTTGATAATCTCA
TGACCAAAATCCCTTAACGTGAGTTTTCGTTCCACTGAGCGTCAGACCCCGTAGAAAAGATCAAAGGATC
TTCTTGAGATCCTTTTTTTCTGCGCGTAATCTGCTGCTTGCAAACAAAAAAACCACCGCTACCAGCGGTG
GTTTGTTTGCCGGATCAAGAGCTACCAACTCTTTTTCCGAAGGTAACTGGCTTCAGCAGAGCGCAGATAC
CAAATACTGTTCTTCTAGTGTAGCCGTAGTTAGGCCACCACTTCAAGAACTCTGTAGCACCGCCTACATA
CCTCGCTCTGCTAATCCTGTTACCAGTGGCTGCTGCCAGTGGCGATAAGTCGTGTCTTACCGGGTTGGAC
TCAAGACGATAGTTACCGGATAAGGCGCAGCGGTCGGGCTGAACGGGGGGTTCGTGCACACAGCCCAGCT
TGGAGCGAACGACCTACACCGAACTGAGATACCTACAGCGTGAGCTATGAGAAAGCGCCACGCTTCCCGA
AGGGAGAAAGGCGGACAGGTATCCGGTAAGCGGCAGGGTCGGAACAGGAGAGCGCACGAGGGAGCTTCCA
GGGGGAAACGCCTGGTATCTTTATAGTCCTGTCGGGTTTCGCCACCTCTGACTTGAGCGTCGATTTTTGT
GATGCTCGTCAGGGGGGCGGAGCCTATGGAAAAACGCCAGCAACGCGGCCTTTTTACGGTTCCTGGCCTT
TTGCTGGCCTTTTGCTCACATGT
Features (pLannotate 1.2.2; 14 found; start..end, strand, type, name):
     12..39      +  repeat_region  AAV2 ITR (fragment): inverted terminal repeat of adeno-associated virus serotype 2 inverted
     68..95      +  repeat_region  AAV2 ITR (fragment): inverted terminal repeat of adeno-associated virus serotype 2 inverted
    640..1356    +  CDS            SYFP2: SYFP2 is a basic (constitutively fluorescent) yellow fluorescent protein published in 2006, derived from Aequorea victoria. It is reported to be a very rapidly-maturing monomer with moderate acid sensitivity.
   1396..1553    +  misc_feature   WPRE (fragment): woodchuck hepatitis virus posttranscriptional regulatory element
   1559..1639    +  misc_feature   WPRE (fragment): woodchuck hepatitis virus posttranscriptional regulatory element
   1656..1767    +  polyA_signal   bGH poly(A) signal: bovine growth hormone polyadenylation signal
   1885..2025    +  repeat_region  AAV2 ITR: inverted terminal repeat of adeno-associated virus serotype 2 inverted
   2030..2081    -  misc_feature   bom (fragment): basis of mobility region from pBR322
   2100..2555    +  rep_origin     f1 ori (sequence partly withheld): f1 bacteriophage origin of replication; arrow indicates direction of (+) strand synthesis
   2556..2605    -  misc_feature   bom (fragment): basis of mobility region from pBR322
   2707..2742    -  CDS            rop (fragment): Rop protein, which maintains plasmids at low copy number; rop
   2837..2941    +  promoter       AmpR promoter: bla
   2942..3802    +  CDS            AmpR: β-lactamase; bla; confers resistance to ampicillin, carbenicillin, and related antibiotics
   3973..4561    +  rep_origin     ori: high-copy-number ColE1/pMB1/pBR322/pUC origin of replication
