[The description below was written by a language model from this plasmid's Addgene catalogue record and pLannotate feature annotations shown in this document.]
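Description:
AiP12381 - pAAV-AiE0542h-minBG-SYFP2-WPRE3-BGHpA (alias CN2381) is a recombinant AAV transfer plasmid of about 4.6 kb, used to package an enhancer-driven fluorescent reporter into AAV particles for delivery to the brain. It is propagated in bacteria from a high-copy ColE1/pUC-type origin with ampicillin selection (AmpR under its own bla promoter), and the backbone also carries an f1 phage origin along with small remnants of pBR322 bom and rop sequences. The expression cassette lies between AAV2 inverted terminal repeats, which are the cis elements needed for replication and encapsidation of the vector genome. The right-hand ITR is annotated in full, while only short fragments of the left-hand ITR were detected in the sequencing-derived record. This may reflect the difficulty of reading and annotating these repeats, and the recombination-reducing host strain listed for the plasmid is consistent with their known instability.

The payload is SYFP2, a rapidly maturing monomeric yellow fluorescent protein derived from Aequorea victoria. According to the construct name, transcription is driven by the AiE0542h enhancer placed upstream of a minimal beta-globin promoter (minBG). Neither element is picked up in the feature table, but both presumably occupy the unannotated region between the left ITR and the SYFP2 coding sequence. Downstream, two adjacent WPRE fragments correspond to the shortened WPRE3 element, which boosts transcript stability and expression, and they are followed by a bovine growth hormone polyadenylation signal. Because a minimal promoter has little activity of its own, SYFP2 fluorescence reports the cell-type specificity of the enhancer. The record describes the enhancer only as targeting specific brain cell types and does not say which ones.
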