Addgene plasmid #229888: AiP12381 - pAAV-AiE0542h-minBG-SYFP2-WPRE3-BGHpA (Alias: CN2381)
Purpose: AiE0542h is an enhancer sequence, designed to drive AAV-mediated transgene expression in specific brain cell types
Depositing lab: Allen Institute for Brain Science & Jonathan Ting. Depositing organization: Allen Institute. Publication: A suite of enhancer AAVs and transgenic mouse lines for genetic access to cortical cell types. Ben-Simon Y, Hooper M, Narayan S, Daigle TL, Dwivedi D, Way SW, Oster A, Stafford DA, Mich JK, Taormina MJ, Martinez RA, Opitz-Araya X, Roth JR, Alexander JR, Allen S, Amster A, Arbuckle J, Ayala A, Baker PM, Bakken TE, Barcelli T, Barta S, Bendrick J, Bertagnolli D, Bielstein C, Bishwakarma P, Bowlus J, Boyer G, Brouner K, Casian B, Casper T, Chakka AB, Chakrabarty R, Chance RK, Chavan S, Clark M, Colbert K, Collman F, Daniel S, Departee M, DiValentin P, Donadio N, Dotson N, Egdorf T, Fliss T, Gabitto M, Garcia J, Gary A, Gasperini M, Gloe J, Goldy J, Gore BB, Graybuck L, Greisman N, Haeseleer F, Halterman C, Haradon Z, Hastings SD, Helback O, Ho W, Hockemeyer D, Huang C, Huff S, Hunker A, Johansen N, Jones D, Juneau Z, Kalmbach B, Kannan M, Khem S, Kussick E, Kutsal R, Larsen R, Lee C, Lee AY, Leibly M, Lenz GH, Li S, Liang E, Lusk N, Madigan Z, Malloy J, Malone J, McCue R, Melchor J, Mollenkopf T, Moosman S, Morin E, Newman D, Ng L, Ngo K, Omstead V, Otto S, Oyama A, Pena N, Pham T, Phillips E, Pom CA, Potekhina L, Ransford S, Ray PL, Rette D, Reynoldson C, Rimorin C, Rocha D, Ruiz A, Sanchez REA, Sawyer L, Sedeno-Cortes A, Sevigny JP, Shapovalova N, Shepard N, Shulga L, Sigler AR, Siverts L, Soliman S, Somasundaram S, Staats B, Stewart K, Szelenyi E, Tieu M, Trader C, Tran A, van Velthoven CTJ, Walker M, Wang Y, Weed N, Wirthlin M, Wood T, Wynalda B, Yao Z, Zhou T, Ariza J, Dee N, Reding M, Ronellenfitch K, Mufti S, Sunkin SM, Smith KA, Esposito L, Waters J, Thyagarajan B, Yao S, Lein ES, Zeng H, Levi BP, Ngai J, Ting JT, Tasic B. Cell. 2025 May 16:S0092-8674(25)00513-6. doi: 10.1016/j.cell.2025.05.002. PubMed 40403729.
Backbone
  Vector backbone: rAAV
  Vector type: AAV
Growth in bacteria
  Bacterial resistance: Ampicillin, 100 μg/mL
  Growth temperature: 30°C
  Growth strain: NEB Stable
  Copy number: High Copy
Gene/Insert
  Gene/Insert name: SYFP2
  Species: Synthetic
  Cloning method: Restriction Enzyme; 5′ cloning site Unknown (unknown if destroyed); 3′ cloning site Unknown (unknown if destroyed)
Terms and licenses: Academic/Nonprofit Terms; Industry Terms: Not Available to Industry
Depositor comments: Allen Institute plasmid alias: CN2381
How to cite: AiP12381 - pAAV-AiE0542h-minBG-SYFP2-WPRE3-BGHpA (Alias: CN2381) was a gift from Allen Institute for Brain Science & Jonathan Ting (Addgene plasmid # 229888 ; http://n2t.net/addgene:229888 ; RRID:Addgene_229888)
